Addgene plasmid #66432: MCHR1-Tango
Purpose: Expression of G protein-coupled receptors for PRESTO-Tango: parallel receptorome expression and screening via transcriptional output, with transcriptional activation following arrestin translocation
Depositing lab: Bryan Roth. Depositing organization: University of North Carolina at Chapel Hill. Publication: PRESTO-Tango as an open-source resource for interrogation of the druggable human GPCRome. Kroeze WK, Sassano MF, Huang XP, Lansu K, McCorvy JD, Giguere PM, Sciaky N, Roth BL. Nat Struct Mol Biol. 2015 May;22(5):362-9. doi: 10.1038/nsmb.3014. Epub 2015 Apr 20. PubMed 25895059.
Backbone
  Vector backbone: empty Tango
  Backbone size w/o insert (bp): 6632
  Vector type: Mammalian Expression
  Selectable markers: Neomycin (select with G418)
Growth in bacteria
  Bacterial resistance: Ampicillin, 100 μg/mL
  Growth temperature: 37°C
  Growth strain: DH5alpha
  Copy number: High Copy
Gene/Insert
  Gene/Insert name: MCHR1
  Species: H. sapiens (human)
  Insert size (bp): 1266
  Entrez Gene: MCHR1 (a.k.a. GPR24, MCH-1R, MCH1R, SLC-1, SLC1)
  Promoter: CMV
  Tag / fusion protein: FLAG (N terminal on backbone)
  Cloning method: Restriction Enzyme; 5′ cloning site NotI (not destroyed); 3′ cloning site XhoI (unknown if destroyed)
  Sequencing primers: 5′ CMV-F; 3′ Tet-R
Terms and licenses: Academic/Nonprofit Terms; Industry Terms: Not Available to Industry
Depositor comments: Please note: Most of the PRESTO-Tango vectors do not contain the XhoI cut site downstream of the tTA sequence and instead carry an XbaI site. If you need to perform an XhoI digest we recommend sequencing with a forward primer at the C-terminus of tTA to determine which of the two sites is present. Suggested primer: 5-gagctccacttagacggcgagg-3. Original backbone was pcDNA3.1(+). These plasmids were generated as part of the Illuminating the Druggable Genome (IDG) program sponsored by the NIH Common Fund. The goal of this program is to identify, gather, and distribute information and resources for proteins that currently are not well-studied yet belong to commonly drug-targeted protein families: protein kinases, non-olfactory G-protein coupled receptors (GPCRs), and ion channels. The IDG program is designed to develop fundamental research tools for understudied proteins, elucidate their function, and disseminate the IDG-related resources and data to the greater scientific community.
How to cite: MCHR1-Tango was a gift from Bryan Roth (Addgene plasmid # 66432 ; http://n2t.net/addgene:66432 ; RRID:Addgene_66432)
