[The description below was written by a language model from this plasmid's Addgene catalogue record.]
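Description:
MCHR1-Tango is a mammalian expression plasmid from the PRESTO-Tango collection, built on an "empty Tango" backbone that was itself derived from pcDNA3.1(+). It is propagated in E. coli as a high-copy plasmid under ampicillin selection, and it carries a neomycin resistance marker so that transfected mammalian cells can be selected with G418. The insert is the human melanin-concentrating hormone receptor 1 (MCHR1, also known as GPR24 or SLC-1), about 1.3 kb, placed under the CMV promoter for strong constitutive expression. The backbone supplies an N-terminal FLAG tag, which is useful for checking receptor expression. The depositor notes also indicate a tTA (tetracycline transactivator) sequence downstream of the receptor.

The construct is designed for a β-arrestin recruitment assay with a transcriptional readout. In the Tango approach, agonist activation of the receptor draws in arrestin, and that translocation leads to transcriptional activation of a reporter via the receptor-linked tTA. The result is a measure of receptor activation that does not depend on which G protein the receptor couples to. The record does not itemise the linker, protease site or other modules between receptor and tTA, nor the reporter cell line required. The insert was cloned by restriction enzymes with NotI at the 5′ end. The 3′ site is nominally XhoI, but the depositor cautions that most vectors in this series carry XbaI instead downstream of tTA, so this should be confirmed by sequencing. The plasmid was produced under the Illuminating the Druggable Genome program, and it is intended for parallel screening of ligands across the human GPCR family.
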