>Addgene plasmid #66432 | MCHR1-Tango | depositor partial sequence | sequence record 113477 | empty Tango
GACGGATCGGGAGATCTCCCGATCCCCTATGGTGCACTCTCAGTACAATCTGCTCTGATGCCGCATAGTT
AAGCCAGTATCTGCTCCCTGCTTGTGTGTTGGAGGTCGCTGAGTAGTGCGCGAGCAAAATTTAAGCTACA
ACAAGGCAAGGCTTGACCGACAATTGCATGAAGAATCTGCTTAGGGTTAGGCGTTTTGCGCTGCTTCGCG
ATGTACGGGCCAGATATACGCGTTGACATTGATTATTGACTAGTTATTAATAGTAATCAATTACGGGGTC
ATTAGTTCATAGCCCATATATGGAGTTCCGCGTTACATAACTTACGGTAAATGGCCCGCCTGGCTGACCG
CCCAACGACCCCCGCCCATTGACGTCAATAATGACGTATGTTCCCATAGTAACGCCAATAGGGACTTTCC
ATTGACGTCAATGGGTGGAGTATTTACGGTAAACTGCCCACTTGGCAGTACATCAAGTGTATCATATGCC
AAGTACGCCCCCTATTGACGTCAATGACGGTAAATGGCCCGCCTGGCATTATGCCCAGTACATGACCTTA
TGGGACTTTCCTACTTGGCAGTACATCTACGTATTAGTCATCGCTATTACCATGGTGATGCGGTTTTGGC
AGTACATCAATGGGCGTGGATAGCGGTTTGACTCACGGGGATTTCCAAGTCTCCACCCCATTGACGTCAA
TGGGAGTTTGTTTTGGCACCAAAATCAACGGGACTTTCCAAAATGTCGTAACAACTCCGCCCCATTGACG
CAAATGGGCGGTAGGCGTGTACGGTGGGAGGTCTATATAAGCAGAGCTCTCTGGCTAACTAGAGAACCCA
CTGCTTACTGGCTTATCGAAATTAATACGACTCACTATAGGGAGACCCAAGCTGGCTAGCGTTTAAACTT
AAGCTTGGTACCGAGCTCGGATCCACTAGTCCAGTGTGGTGGAATTCTGCAGATATCCAGCACAGTGGCG
GCCGCGCCACCATGAAGACGATCATCGCCCTGAGCTACATCTTCTGCCTGGTATTCGCCGACTACAAGGA
CGATGATGACGCCAGCATCGATACCGGTGGACGCACCCCACCCAGCCTGGGTCCCCAAGATGAGTCCTGC
ACCACCGCCAGCTCCTCCCTGGCCAAGGACACTTCATCGACCGGTGAGAACCTGTACTTCCAGCTAAGAT
TAGATAAAAGTAAAGTGATTAACAGCGCATTAGAGCTGCTTAATGAGGTCGGAATCGAAGGTTTAACAAC
CCGTAAACTCGCCCAGAAGCTAGGTGTAGAGCAGCCTACATTGTATTGGCATGTAAAAAATAAGCGGGCT
TTGCTCGACGCCTTAGCCATTGAGATGTTAGATAGGCACCATACTCACTTTTGCCCTTTAGAAGGGGAAA
GCTGGCAAGATTTTTTACGTAATAACGCTAAAAGTTTTAGATGTGCTTTACTAAGTCATCGCGATGGAGC
AAAAGTACATTTAGGTACACGGCCTACAGAAAAACAGTATGAAACTCTCGAAAATCAATTAGCCTTTTTA
TGCCAACAAGGTTTTTCACTAGAGAATGCATTATATGCACTCAGCGCTGTGGGGCATTTTACTTTAGGTT
GCGTATTGGAAGATCAAGAGCATCAAGTCGCTAAAGAAGAAAGGGAAACACCTACTACTGATAGTATGCC
GCCATTATTACGACAAGCTATCGAATTATTTGATCACCAAGGTGCAGAGCCAGCCTTCTTATTCGGCCTT
GAATTGATCATATGCGGATTAGAAAAACAACTTAAATGTGAAAGTGGGTCCGCGTACAGCCGCGCGCGTA
CGAAAAACAATTACGGGTCTACCATCGAGGGCCTGCTCGATCTCCCGGACGACGACGCCCCCGAAGAGGC
GGGGCTGGCGGCTCCGCGCCTGTCCTTTCTCCCCGCGGGACACACGCGCAGACTGTCGACGGCCCCCCCG
ACCGATGTCAGCCTGGGGGACGAGCTCCACTTAGACGGCGAGGACGTGGCGATGGCGCATGCCGACGCGC
TAGACGATTTCGATCTGGACATGTTGGGGGACGGGGATTCCCCGGGTCCGGGATTTACCCCCCACGACTC
CGCCCCCTACGGCGCTCTGGATATGGCCGACTTCGAGTTTGAGCAGATGTTTACCGATGCCCTTGGAATT
GACGAGTACGGTGGGTAGCTCGAGTCTAGAGGGCCCGTTTAAACCCGCTGATCAGCCTCGACTGTGCCTT
CTAGTTGCCAGCCATCTGTTGTTTGCCCCTCCCCCGTGCCTTCCTTGACCCTGGAAGGTGCCACTCCCAC
TGTCCTTTCCTAATAAAATGAGGAAATTGCATCGCATTGTCTGAGTAGGTGTCATTCTATTCTGGGGGGT
GGGGTGGGGCAGGACAGCAAGGGGGAGGATTGGGAAGACAATAGCAGGCATGCTGGGGATGCGGTGGGCT
CTATGGCTTCTGAGGCGGAAAGAACCAGCTGGGGCTCTAGGGGGTATCCCC
[124 nt withheld, positions 2502-2625]
C
[91 nt withheld, positions 2627-2717]
A
[49 nt withheld, positions 2719-2767]
CCTTTGACGTTGGAGTCCACGTTCTTT
[37 nt withheld, positions 2795-2831]
ACCCTATCTCGGTCTATTCTTTTGATTTATAAGGGATTTTGCCGATTTCGGCCTATTGGTTAAAAAATGA
GCTGATTTAACAAAAATTTAACGCGAATTAATTCTGTGGAATGTGTGTCAGTTAGGGTGTGGAAAGTCCC
CAGGCTCCCCAGCAGGCAGAAGTATGCAAAGCATGCATCTCAATTAGTCAGCAACCAGGTGTGGAAAGTC
CCCAGGCTCCCCAGCAGGCAGAAGTATGCAAAGCATGCATCTCAATTAGTCAGCAACCATAGTCCCGCCC
CTAACTCCGCCCATCCCGCCCCTAACTCCGCCCAGTTCCGCCCATTCTCCGCCCCATGGCTGACTAATTT
TTTTTATTTATGCAGAGGCCGAGGCCGCCTCTGCCTCTGAGCTATTCCAGAAGTAGTGAGGAGGCTTTTT
TGGAGGCCTAGGCTTTTGCAAAAAGCTCCCGGGAGCTTGTATATCCATTTTCGGATCTGATCAAGAGACA
GGATGAGGATCGTTTCGCATGATTGAACAAGATGGATTGCACGCAGGTTCTCCGGCCGCTTGGGTGGAGA
GGCTATTCGGCTATGACTGGGCACAACAGACAATCGGCTGCTCTGATGCCGCCGTGTTCCGGCTGTCAGC
GCAGGGGCGCCCGGTTCTTTTTGTCAAGACCGACCTGTCCGGTGCCCTGAATGAACTGCAGGACGAGGCA
GCGCGGCTATCGTGGCTGGCCACGACGGGCGTTCCTTGCGCAGCTGTGCTCGACGTTGTCACTGAAGCGG
GAAGGGACTGGCTGCTATTGGGCGAAGTGCCGGGGCAGGATCTCCTGTCATCTCACCTTGCTCCTGCCGA
GAAAGTATCCATCATGGCTGATGCAATGCGGCGGCTGCATACGCTTGATCCGGCTACCTGCCCATTCGAC
CACCAAGCGAAACATCGCATCGAGCGAGCACGTACTCGGATGGAAGCCGGTCTTGTCGATCAGGATGATC
TGGACGAAGAGCATCAGGGGCTCGCGCCAGCCGAACTGTTCGCCAGGCTCAAGGCGCGCATGCCCGACGG
CGAGGATCTCGTCGTGACCCATGGCGATGCCTGCTTGCCGAATATCATGGTGGAAAATGGCCGCTTTTCT
GGATTCATCGACTGTGGCCGGCTGGGTGTGGCGGACCGCTATCAGGACATAGCGTTGGCTACCCGTGATA
TTGCTGAAGAGCTTGGCGGCGAATGGGCTGACCGCTTCCTCGTGCTTTACGGTATCGCCGCTCCCGATTC
GCAGCGCATCGCCTTCTATCGCCTTCTTGACGAGTTCTTCTGAGCGGGACTCTGGGGTTCGAAATGACCG
ACCAAGCGACGCCCAACCTGCCATCACGAGATTTCGATTCCACCGCCGCCTTCTATGAAAGGTTGGGCTT
CGGAATCGTTTTCCGGGACGCCGGCTGGATGATCCTCCAGCGCGGGGATCTCATGCTGGAGTTCTTCGCC
CACCCCAACTTGTTTATTGCAGCTTATAATGGTTACAAATAAAGCAATAGCATCACAAATTTCACAAATA
AAGCATTTTTTTCACTGCATTCTAGTTGTGGTTTGTCCAAACTCATCAATGTATCTTATCATGTCTGTAT
ACCGTCGACCTCTAGCTAGAGCTTGGCGTAATCATGGTCATAGCTGTTTCCTGTGTGAAATTGTTATCCG
CTCACAATTCCACACAACATACGAGCCGGAAGCATAAAGTGTAAAGCCTGGGGTGCCTAATGAGTGAGCT
AACTCACATTAATTGCGTTGCGCTCACTGCCCGCTTTCCAGTCGGGAAACCTGTCGTGCCAGCTGCATTA
ATGAATCGGCCAACGCGCGGGGAGAGGCGGTTTGCGTATTGGGCGCTCTTCCGCTTCCTCGCTCACTGAC
TCGCTGCGCTCGGTCGTTCGGCTGCGGCGAGCGGTATCAGCTCACTCAAAGGCGGTAATACGGTTATCCA
CAGAATCAGGGGATAACGCAGGAAAGAACATGTGAGCAAAAGGCCAGCAAAAGGCCAGGAACCGTAAAAA
GGCCGCGTTGCTGGCGTTTTTCCATAGGCTCCGCCCCCCTGACGAGCATCACAAAAATCGACGCTCAAGT
CAGAGGTGGCGAAACCCGACAGGACTATAAAGATACCAGGCGTTTCCCCCTGGAAGCTCCCTCGTGCGCT
CTCCTGTTCCGACCCTGCCGCTTACCGGATACCTGTCCGCCTTTCTCCCTTCGGGAAGCGTGGCGCTTTC
TCATAGCTCACGCTGTAGGTATCTCAGTTCGGTGTAGGTCGTTCGCTCCAAGCTGGGCTGTGTGCACGAA
CCCCCCGTTCAGCCCGACCGCTGCGCCTTATCCGGTAACTATCGTCTTGAGTCCAACCCGGTAAGACACG
ACTTATCGCCACTGGCAGCAGCCACTGGTAACAGGATTAGCAGAGCGAGGTATGTAGGCGGTGCTACAGA
GTTCTTGAAGTGGTGGCCTAACTACGGCTACACTAGAAGAACAGTATTTGGTATCTGCGCTCTGCTGAAG
CCAGTTACCTTCGGAAAAAGAGTTGGTAGCTCTTGATCCGGCAAACAAACCACCGCTGGTAGCGGTTTTT
TTGTTTGCAAGCAGCAGATTACGCGCAGAAAAAAAGGATCTCAAGAAGATCCTTTGATCTTTTCTACGGG
GTCTGACGCTCAGTGGAACGAAAACTCACGTTAAGGGATTTTGGTCATGAGATTATCAAAAAGGATCTTC
ACCTAGATCCTTTTAAATTAAAAATGAAGTTTTAAATCAATCTAAAGTATATATGAGTAAACTTGGTCTG
ACAGTTACCAATGCTTAATCAGTGAGGCACCTATCTCAGCGATCTGTCTATTTCGTTCATCCATAGTTGC
CTGACTCCCCGTCGTGTAGATAACTACGATACGGGAGGGCTTACCATCTGGCCCCAGTGCTGCAATGATA
CCGCGAGACCCACGCTCACCGGCTCCAGATTTATCAGCAATAAACCAGCCAGCCGGAAGGGCCGAGCGCA
GAAGTGGTCCTGCAACTTTATCCGCCTCCATCCAGTCTATTAATTGTTGCCGGGAAGCTAGAGTAAGTAG
TTCGCCAGTTAATAGTTTGCGCAACGTTGTTGCCATTGCTACAGGCATCGTGGTGTCACGCTCGTCGTTT
GGTATGGCTTCATTCAGCTCCGGTTCCCAACGATCAAGGCGAGTTACATGATCCCCCATGTTGTGCAAAA
AAGCGGTTAGCTCCTTCGGTCCTCCGATCGTTGTCAGAAGTAAGTTGGCCGCAGTGTTATCACTCATGGT
TATGGCAGCACTGCATAATTCTCTTACTGTCATGCCATCCGTAAGATGCTTTTCTGTGACTGGTGAGTAC
TCAACCAAGTCATTCTGAGAATAGTGTATGCGGCGACCGAGTTGCTCTTGCCCGGCGTCAATACGGGATA
ATACCGCGCCACATAGCAGAACTTTAAAAGTGCTCATCATTGGAAAACGTTCTTCGGGGCGAAAACTCTC
AAGGATCTTACCGCTGTTGAGATCCAGTTCGATGTAACCCACTCGTGCACCCAACTGATCTTCAGCATCT
TTTACTTTCACCAGCGTTTCTGGGTGAGCAAAAACAGGAAGGCAAAATGCCGCAAAAAAGGGAATAAGGG
CGACACGGAAATGTTGAATACTCATACTCTTCCTTTTTCAATATTATTGAAGCATTTATCAGGGTTATTG
TCTCATGAGCGGATACATATTTGAATGTATTTAGAAAAATAAACAAATAGGGGTTCCGCGCACATTTCCC
CGAAAAGTGCCACCTGACGTC
