>Addgene plasmid #66432 | MCHR1-Tango | depositor partial sequence | sequence record 113478 | MCHR1
ATGTCAGTGGGCGCCATGAAAAAGGGCGTGGGGCGCGCGGTGGGACTGGGGGGAGGTTCAGGGTGTCAGG
CAACTGAGGAGGATCCACTGCCTAATTGTGGTGCTTGTGCACCTGGGCAGGGGGGGAGGAGGTGGAGACT
CCCGCAGCCCGCCTGGGTTGAGGGATCTTCCGCCCGGCTGTGGGAGCAAGCAACTGGAACAGGCTGGATG
GATCTGGAAGCCTCCCTGCTGCCGACTGGCCCTAACGCTTCCAATACCTCTGATGGCCCTGATAACCTCA
CCAGTGCCGGGTCTCCCCCCCGAACCGGCTCCATCTCCTACATTAACATTATTATGCCTAGCGTGTTTGG
CACGATTTGTCTCCTTGGTATTATCGGGAACTCTACAGTGATTTTCGCAGTGGTGAAAAAATCAAAACTG
CATTGGTGCAACAACGTGCCCGATATATTTATCATCAACCTGAGCGTGGTCGATCTCCTGTTCCTGCTTG
GAATGCCATTTATGATCCATCAGCTCATGGGCAACGGGGTGTGGCACTTTGGCGAAACGATGTGCACCCT
CATCACTGCGATGGATGCCAACTCTCAGTTCACAAGTACCTATATCCTTACAGCAATGGCTATAGACCGC
TATTTGGCCACTGTACATCCAATCTCAAGCACCAAATTCCGCAAGCCTAGTGTTGCAACCCTGGTCATCT
GCCTTCTCTGGGCCCTCAGCTTCATTAGCATAACTCCAGTATGGTTGTACGCTAGGTTGATTCCATTTCC
CGGGGGCGCAGTAGGGTGCGGTATCAGATTGCCAAATCCTGATACCGATCTGTACTGGTTTACCCTTTAT
CAGTTCTTTCTTGCCTTCGCCCTGCCATTCGTAGTGATCACCGCTGCTTACGTGCGGATCTTGCAGAGAA
TGACCTCTTCCGTGGCACCGGCCTCACAGAGGTCCATCCGGCTCAGAACTAAACGCGTTACCAGGACCGC
CATCGCCATCTGTCTGGTTTTCTTCGTCTGCTGGGCGCCCTACTACGTGCTCCAGCTTACTCAGCTGTCA
ATTAGTCGCCCCACCCTCACTTTTGTGTACCTCTATAATGCCGCGATTAGCCTGGGGTACGCGAATAGTT
GCCTCAACCCTTTCGTCTACATCGTGTTGTGCGAGACTTTCAGGAAGAGACTGGTACTGTCCGTCAAGCC
AGCTGCCCAGGGCCAGCTGCGGGCGGTGAGCAACGCACAGACCGCAGACGAGGAGCGGACCGAGTCCAAG
GGCACG
