>Addgene plasmid #66432 | MCHR1-Tango | addgene partial sequence | sequence record 120056 | CMV-F 5'-CGCAAATGGGCGGTAGGCGTG-3'
GCTCTCTGGCTACTAGAGAACCCACTGCCTTACTGGCTTATCGAAATTAATACGACTCACTATAGGGAGA
CCCAAGCTGGCTAGCGTTTAAACTTAAGCTTGGTACCGAGCTCGGATCCACTAGTCCAGTGTGGTGGAAT
TCTGCAGATATCCAGCACAGTGGCGGCCGCGCCACCATGAAGACGATCATCGCCCTGAGCTACATCTTCT
GCCTGGTATTCGCCGACTACAAGGACGATGATGACGCCAGCATCGATATGTCAGTGGGCGCCATGAAAAA
GGGCGTGGGGCGCGCGGTGGGACTGGGGGGAGGTTCAGGGTGTCAGGCAACTGAGGAGGATCCACTGCCT
AATTGTGGTGCTTGTGCACCTGGGCAGGGGGGGAGGAGGTGGAGACTCCCGCAGCCCGCCTGGGTTGAGG
GATCTTCCGCCCGGCTGTGGGAGCAAGCAACTGGAACAGGCTGGATGGATCTGGAAGCCTCCCTGCTGCC
GACTGGCCCTAACGCTTCCAATACCTCTGATGGCCCTGATAACCTCACCAGTGCCGGGTCTCCCCCCCGA
ACCGGCTCCATCTCCTACATTAACATTATTATGCCTAGCGTGTTTGGCACGATTTGTCTCCTTGGTATTA
TCGGGAACTCTACAGTGATTTTCGCAGTGGTGAAAAAATCAAAACTGCATTGGTGCAACAACGTGCCCGA
TATATTTATCATCAACCTGAGCGTGGTCGATCTCCTGTTCCTGCTTGGAATGCCATTTATGATCCATCAG
CTCATGGGCAACGGGGTGTGGCACTTTGGCGAAACGATGTGCACCCTCATCACTGCGATGGATGCCAACT
CTCAGTTCACAAGTACCTATATCCTTACAGCAATGGCTATAGACCGCTATTTGG
