>Addgene plasmid #66432 | MCHR1-Tango | addgene partial sequence | sequence record 120057 | Tet-R 5'-GGCGAGTTTACGGGTTGTTA-3'
GCTCTAATGCGCTGTTAATCACTTTACTTTTATCTAATCTTAGCTGGAAGTACAGGTTCTCACCGGTCGA
TGAAGTGTCCTTGGCCAGGGAGGAGCTGGCGGTGGTGCAGGACTCATCTTGGGGACCCAGGCTGGGTGGG
GTGCGTCCACCGGTATCGATCGTGCCCTTGGACTCGGTCCGCTCCTCGTCTGCGGTCTGTGCGTTGCTCA
CCGCCCGCAGCTGGCCCTGGGCAGCTGGCTTGACGGACAGTACCAGTCTCTTCCTGAAAGTCTCGCACAA
CACGATGTAGACGAAAGGGTTGAGGCAACTATTCGCGTACCCCAGGCTAATCGCGGCATTATAGAGGTAC
ACAAAAGTGAGGGTGGGGCGACTAATTGACAGCTGAGTAAGCTGGAGCACGTAGTAGGGCGCCCAGCAGA
CGAAGAAAACCAGACAGATGGCGATGGCGGTCCTGGTAACGCGTTTAGTTCTGAGCCGGATGGACCTCTG
TGAGGCCGGTGCCACGGAAGAGGTCATTCTCTGCAAGATCCGCACGTAAGCAGCGGTGATCACTACGAAT
GGCAGGGCGAAGGCAAGAAAGAACTGATAAAGGGTAAACCAGTACAGATCGGTATCAGGATTTGGCAATC
TGATACCGCACCCTACTGCGCCCCCGGGAAATGGAATCAACCTAGCGTACAACCATACTGGAGTTATGCT
AATGAAGCTGAGGGCCCAGAGAAGGCAGATGACCAGGGTTGCAACACTAGGCTTGCGGAATTTGGTGCTT
GAGATTGGATGTACAGTGGCCAAATAGCGGTCTATAGCCATTGCTGTAAGGATATAGGTACTTGTGAACT
GAGAGTTGGCATCCATCGCAGTGATGAGGGTGCACATCGTTTCGCCAAAGTGCCACACCCCGTTGCCCAT
GAGCTGATGGATCATAAATGGCATTCCAAGCAGGAACAGGAGATCGACCACGCTC
